>Addgene plasmid #135652 | pBS L30 Flag-Apex-Rab7A | addgene full sequence | sequence record 268091 | Addgene NGS Result
GTAAAACGACGGCCAGTGAATTGTAATACGACTCACTATAGGGCGAATTCGAGCTCGGTACCCGGGGATC
GCAGAACAAACGCCCAGAACCGAAGGCCGGAGCCCAGACGCCGCAGCAGCCCAGCCTGCGTTGTAACCCG
GTCCCCATAGCAACCAACTACCGCAGACTACTCTCGCAAGCGCTGTTCTGCTTGTGACCCGGACCGGCTT
CTCTTCCGCTTCCGGTCCCACAATCCTCTGTCGGCCTAGAAGAGCTTTGCATTGTGGGAGCTCCTTCCTT
TCTCGCTCCCCGGCCATCTTGGCGGCTGGTGTTGGTGAGTGAGCTCTGCGGGGTAAACGATTAGGCGGCT
CGGGGAGCTCCGCTAGCTGGTGTTTGACGCTCTGGATTATAATCCTCTCTTCTGTCCTCTGTGTATGCTA
GGTTGGGGGTTGTCCCGCACCTACTAGAGGATCCGCCACCATGGACTACAAGGATGACGACGATAAGGGA
AAGTCTTACCCAACTGTGAGTGCTGATTACCAGGACGCCGTTGAGAAGGCGAAGAAGAAGCTCAGAGGCT
TCATCGCTGAGAAGAGATGCGCTCCTCTAATGCTCCGTTTGGCATTCCACTCTGCTGGAACCTTTGACAA
GGGCACGAAGACCGGTGGACCCTTCGGAACCATCAAGCACCCTGCCGAACTGGCTCACAGCGCTAACAAC
GGTCTTGACATCGCTGTTAGGCTTTTGGAGCCACTCAAGGCGGAGTTCCCTATTTTGAGCTACGCCGATT
TCTACCAGTTGGCTGGCGTTGTTGCCGTTGAGGTCACGGGTGGACCTAAGGTTCCATTCCACCCTGGAAG
AGAGGACAAGCCTGAGCCACCACCAGAGGGTCGCTTGCCCGATCCCACTAAGGGTTCTGACCATTTGAGA
GATGTGTTTGGCAAAGCTATGGGGCTTACTGACCAAGATATCGTTGCTCTATCTGGGGGTCACACTATTG
GAGCTGCACACAAGGAGCGTTCTGGATTTGAGGGTCCCTGGACCTCTAATCCTCTTATTTTCGACAACTC
ATACTTCACGGAGTTGTTGAGTGGTGAGAAGGAAGGTCTCCTTCAGCTACCTTCTGACAAGGCTCTTTTG
TCTGACCCTGTATTCCGCCCTCTCGTTGATAAATATGCAGCGGACGAAGATGCCTTCTTTGCTGATTACG
CTGAGGCTCACCAAAAGCTTTCCGAGCTTGGGTTTGCTGATGCCGGTGGTTCCGGTGGATCTGGAGGTTC
TTACATCACAAGTTTGTACAAAAAAGCAGGCACCATGACCTCTAGGAAGAAAGTGTTGCTGAAGGTTATC
ATCCTGGGAGATTCTGGAGTCGGGAAGACATCACTCATGAACCAGTATGTGAATAAGAAATTCAGCAATC
AGTACAAAGCCACAATAGGAGCTGACTTTCTGACCAAGGAGGTGATGGTGGATGACAGGCTAGTCACAAT
GCAGATATGGGACACAGCAGGACAGGAACGGTTCCAGTCTCTCGGTGTGGCCTTCTACAGAGGTGCAGAC
TGCTGCGTTCTGGTATTTGATGTGACTGCCCCCAACACATTCAAAACCCTAGATAGCTGGAGAGATGAGT
TTCTCATCCAGGCCAGTCCCCGAGATCCTGAAAACTTCCCATTTGTTGTGTTGGGAAACAAGATTGACCT
CGAAAACAGACAAGTGGCCACAAAGCGGGCACAGGCCTGGTGCTACAGCAAAAACAACATTCCCTACTTT
GAGACCAGTGCCAAGGAGGCCATCAACGTGGAGCAGGCGTTCCAGACGATTGCACGGAATGCACTTAAGC
AGGAAACGGAGGTGGAGCTGTACAACGAATTTCCTGAACCTATCAAACTGGACAAGAATGACCGGGCCAA
GGCCTCGGCAGAAAGCTGCAGTTGCTAGAACCCAGCTTTCTTGTACAAAGTGGTGATGTAGTAGGTCGAC
CTGCAGGGGGAGATGGGGGAGGCTAACTGAAACACGGAAGGAGACAATACCGGAAGGAACCCGCGCTATG
ACGGCAATAAAAAGACAGAATAAAACGCACGGGTGTTGGGTCGTTTGTTCATAAACGCGGGGTTCGGTCC
CAGGGCTGGCACTCTGTCGATACCCCACCGAGACCCCATTGGGGCCAATACGCCCGCGTTTCTTCCTTTT
CCCCACCCCACCCCCCAAGTTCGGGTGAAGGCCCAGGGCTCGCAGCCAACGTCGGGGCGGCAAGCCCTGC
CATAGCCACGGGCCCCGTGGGTTAGGGACGGGGTCCCCCATGCAAGCTTTTGTTCCCTTTAGTGAGGGTT
AATTTCGAGCTTGGCGTAATCATGGTCATAGCTGTTTCCTGTGTGAAATTGTTATCCGCTCACAATTCCA
CACAACATACGAGCCGGAAGCATAAAGTGTAAAGCCTGGGGTGCCTAATGAGTGAGCTAACTCACATTAA
TTGCGTTGCGCTCACTGCCCGCTTTCCAGTCGGGAAACCTGTCGTGCCAGCTGCATTAATGAATCGGCCA
ACGCGCGGGGAGAGGCGGTTTGCGTATTGGGCGCTCTTCCGCTTCCTCGCTCACTGACTCGCTGCGCTCG
GTCGTTCGGCTGCGGCGAGCGGTATCAGCTCACTCAAAGGCGGTAATACGGTTATCCACAGAATCAGGGG
ATAACGCAGGAAAGAACATGTGAGCAAAAGGCCAGCAAAAGGCCAGGAACCGTAAAAAGGCCGCGTTGCT
GGCGTTTTTCCATAGGCTCCGCCCCCCTGACGAGCATCACAAAAATCGACGCTCAAGTCAGAGGTGGCGA
AACCCGACAGGACTATAAAGATACCAGGCGTTTCCCCCTGGAAGCTCCCTCGTGCGCTCTCCTGTTCCGA
CCCTGCCGCTTACCGGATACCTGTCCGCCTTTCTCCCTTCGGGAAGCGTGGCGCTTTCTCATAGCTCACG
CTGTAGGTATCTCAGTTCGGTGTAGGTCGTTCGCTCCAAGCTGGGCTGTGTGCACGAACCCCCCGTTCAG
CCCGACCGCTGCGCCTTATCCGGTAACTATCGTCTTGAGTCCAACCCGGTAAGACACGACTTATCGCCAC
TGGCAGCAGCCACTGGTAACAGGATTAGCAGAGCGAGGTATGTAGGCGGTGCTACAGAGTTCTTGAAGTG
GTGGCCTAACTACGGCTACACTAGAAGAACAGTATTTGGTATCTGCGCTCTGCTGAAGCCAGTTACCTTC
GGAAAAAGAGTTGGTAGCTCTTGATCCGGCAAACAAACCACCGCTGGTAGCGGTGGTTTTTTTGTTTGCA
AGCAGCAGATTACGCGCAGAAAAAAAGGATCTCAAGAAGATCCTTTGATCTTTTCTACGGGGTCTGACGC
TCAGTGGAACGAAAACTCACGTTAAGGGATTTTGGTCATGAGATTATCAAAAAGGATCTTCACCTAGATC
CTTTTAAATTAAAAATGAAGTTTTAAATCAATCTAAAGTATATATGAGTAAACTTGGTCTGACAGTTACC
AATGCTTAATCAGTGAGGCACCTATCTCAGCGATCTGTCTATTTCGTTCATCCATAGTTGCCTGACTCCC
CGTCGTGTAGATAACTACGATACGGGAGGGCTTACCATCTGGCCCCAGTGCTGCAATGATACCGCGAGAC
CCACGCTCACCGGCTCCAGATTTATCAGCAATAAACCAGCCAGCCGGAAGGGCCGAGCGCAGAAGTGGTC
CTGCAACTTTATCCGCCTCCATCCAGTCTATTAATTGTTGCCGGGAAGCTAGAGTAAGTAGTTCGCCAGT
TAATAGTTTGCGCAACGTTGTTGCCATTGCTACAGGCATCGTGGTGTCACGCTCGTCGTTTGGTATGGCT
TCATTCAGCTCCGGTTCCCAACGATCAAGGCGAGTTACATGATCCCCCATGTTGTGCAAAAAAGCGGTTA
GCTCCTTCGGTCCTCCGATCGTTGTCAGAAGTAAGTTGGCCGCAGTGTTATCACTCATGGTTATGGCAGC
ACTGCATAATTCTCTTACTGTCATGCCATCCGTAAGATGCTTTTCTGTGACTGGTGAGTACTCAACCAAG
TCATTCTGAGAATAGTGTATGCGGCGACCGAGTTGCTCTTGCCCGGCGTCAATACGGGATAATACCGCGC
CACATAGCAGAACTTTAAAAGTGCTCATCATTGGAAAACGTTCTTCGGGGCGAAAACTCTCAAGGATCTT
ACCGCTGTTGAGATCCAGTTCGATGTAACCCACTCGTGCACCCAACTGATCTTCAGCATCTTTTACTTTC
ACCAGCGTTTCTGGGTGAGCAAAAACAGGAAGGCAAAATGCCGCAAAAAAGGGAATAAGGGCGACACGGA
AATGTTGAATACTCATACTCTTCCTTTTTCAATATTATTGAAGCATTTATCAGGGTTATTGTCTCATGAG
CGGATACATATTTGAATGTATTTAGAAAAATAAACAAATAGGGGTTCCGCGCACATTTCCCCGAAAAGTG
CCACCTGACGTCTAAGAAACCATTATTATCATGACATTAACCTATAAAAATAGGCGTATCACGAGGCCCT
TTCGTCTCGCGCGTTTCGGTGATGACGGTGAAAACCTCTGACACATGCAGCTCCCGGAGACGGTCACAGC
TTGTCTGTAAGCGGATGCCGGGAGCAGACAAGCCCGTCAGGGCGCGTCAGCGGGTGTTGGCGGGTGTCGG
GGCTGGCTTAACTATGCGGCATCAGAGCAGATTGTACTGAGAGTGCACCATATGCGGTGTGAAATACCGC
ACAGATGCGTAAGGAGAAAATACCGCATCAGG
[124 nt withheld, positions 4793-4916]
C
[91 nt withheld, positions 4918-5008]
A
[49 nt withheld, positions 5010-5058]
CCTTTGACGTTGGAGTCCACGTTCTTT
[37 nt withheld, positions 5086-5122]
ACCCTATCTCGGTCTATTCTTTTGATTTATAAGGGATTTTGCCGATTTCGGCCTATTGGTTAAAAAATGA
GCTGATTTAACAAAAATTTAACGCGAATTTTAACAAAATATTAACGCTTACAATTTCCATTCGCCATTCA
GGCTGCGCAACTGTTGGGAAGGGCGATCGGTGCGGGCCTCTTCGCTATTACGCCAGCTGGCGAAAGGGGG
ATGTGCTGCAAGGCGATTAAGTTGGGTAACGCCAGGGTTTTCCCAGTCACGACGTT
Features (pLannotate 1.2.2; 21 found; start..end, strand, type, name):
     24..42      +  promoter       T7 promoter: promoter for bacteriophage T7 RNA polymerase
     45..70      +  misc_feature   MCS (fragment): pUC18/19 multiple cloning site
    467..490     +  CDS            3xFLAG (fragment): three tandem FLAG® epitope tags
    487..1234    +  CDS            APEX2 (fragment): soybean ascorbate peroxidase, engineered to serve as a monomeric tag for electron microscopy and live-cell proteomics (Lam et al., 2015) more active than the original APEX due to the A134P mutation
   1269..1289    +  protein_bind   attB1: mutant version of attB; core recombination site for the Gateway® BP reaction BP Clonase™
   1295..1915    +  CDS            RAB7A: RAB7A_HUMAN - Also known as RAB7. Experimental evidence at protein level: Swiss-Prot protein existence level 1. Small GTPase which cycles between active GTP-bound and inactive GDP-bound states. In its active state, binds to a variety of effector proteins playing a key role in the regulation of endo- lysosomal trafficking. Governs early-to-late endosomal maturation, microtubule minus-end as well as plus-end directed endosomal migration and positioning, and endosome-lysosome transport through different protein-protein interaction cascades. Plays a central role, not only in endosomal traffic, but
   1920..1944    -  protein_bind   attB2: mutant version of attB; recombination site for the Gateway® BP reaction BP Clonase™
   2032..2080    +  polyA_signal   HSV TK poly(A) signal: herpes simplex virus thymidine kinase polyadenylation signal (Cole and Stacy, 1985)
   2171..2187    -  polyA_signal   bGH poly(A) signal (fragment): bovine growth hormone polyadenylation signal
   2296..2314    -  promoter       T3 promoter: promoter for bacteriophage T3 RNA polymerase
   2359..2375    -  protein_bind   lac operator: The lac repressor binds to the lac operator to inhibit transcription in E. coli. This inhibition can be relieved by adding lactose or isopropyl-β-D-thiogalactopyranoside (IPTG). lac repressor encoded by lacI
   2383..2413    -  promoter       lac promoter: promoter for the E. coli lac operon
   2428..2449    -  protein_bind   CAP binding site: CAP binding activates transcription in the presence of cAMP. E. coli catabolite activator protein
   2462..2554    -  CDS            lacI (fragment): lac repressor; lacI; The lac repressor binds to the lac operator to inhibit transcription in E. coli. This inhibition can be relieved by adding lactose or isopropyl-β-D-thiogalactopyranoside (IPTG).
   2737..3325    -  rep_origin     ori: high-copy-number ColE1/pMB1/pBR322/pUC origin of replication
   3496..4356    -  CDS            AmpR: β-lactamase; bla; confers resistance to ampicillin, carbenicillin, and related antibiotics
   4357..4461    -  promoter       AmpR promoter: bla
   4556..4591    +  CDS            rop (fragment): Rop protein, which maintains plasmids at low copy number; rop
   4693..4792    +  misc_feature   bom (fragment): basis of mobility region from pBR322
   4793..5221    +  rep_origin     f1 ori (sequence partly withheld): f1 bacteriophage origin of replication; arrow indicates direction of (+) strand synthesis
   5252..21      -  CDS            lacZα (fragment) (across the origin): LacZα fragment of β-galactosidase; lacZ fragment
