[The description below was written by a language model from this plasmid's Addgene catalogue record and pLannotate feature annotations shown in this document.]
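Description:
pBS L30 Flag-Apex-Rab7A is a mammalian expression plasmid of about 5.4 kb built on a pBluescript-type (pBS) backbone that was adapted for expression in mammalian cells by adding the promoter of the mouse ribosomal protein L30 gene and an HSV thymidine kinase polyadenylation signal. It is propagated in E. coli through a high-copy ColE1/pUC-type origin and selected with ampicillin via the β-lactamase gene. The backbone also retains an f1 phage origin, T7 and T3 promoters flanking the cloning region, and remnants of the lac promoter/operator and lacZα. No mammalian selection marker is annotated, which suggests the plasmid is intended for transient transfection.

The payload is human RAB7A, the small GTPase that regulates late endosome maturation and endo-lysosomal trafficking, fused at its N-terminus to a FLAG epitope followed by APEX2, the engineered soybean ascorbate peroxidase used for proximity biotinylation proteomics and as an electron microscopy contrast tag. The Rab7A coding sequence sits between attB1 and attB2 sites, consistent with Gateway recombination into a destination vector that already carried the Flag-APEX2 module, so the attB1 site is read through as a short linker between APEX2 and Rab7A. The L30 promoter itself is not picked up in the feature table but presumably occupies the unannotated region upstream of the FLAG tag. Because this promoter is deliberately weak, the fusion is produced at low levels, which limits overexpression artefacts. The associated study concerns Rab7-bearing vesicles as carriers of the transferrin receptor in the biosynthetic secretory pathway, in line with use of this construct to label and characterise Rab7A-positive compartments.
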