Addgene plasmid #135652: pBS L30 Flag-Apex-Rab7A
Purpose: Rab7A fused to APEX2 and a Flag tag in N-ter under control of a weak L30 promoter.
Depositing lab: Raphael Gaudin. Publication: Rab7-harboring vesicles are carriers of the transferrin receptor through the biosynthetic secretory pathway. Deffieu MS, Cesonyte I, Delalande F, Boncompain G, Dorobantu C, Song E, Lucansky V, Hirschler A, Cianferani S, Perez F, Carapito C, Gaudin R. Sci Adv. 2021 Jan 8;7(2). pii: 7/2/eaba7803. doi: 10.1126/sciadv.aba7803. Print 2021 Jan. PubMed 33523982.
Backbone
  Vector backbone: pBS
  Modifications to backbone: Modified for mammalian expression using the promoter of the mouse ribosomal protein L30 gene ("weak promoter") and a HSV TK polyA tail
  Vector type: Mammalian Expression
Growth in bacteria
  Bacterial resistance: Ampicillin, 100 μg/mL
  Growth temperature: 37°C
  Growth strain: DH5alpha
  Copy number: Unknown
Gene/Insert
  Gene/Insert name: Rab7A (alt names: Rab7; ras-related protein Rab-7a)
  Species: H. sapiens (human)
  Insert size (bp): 624
  GenBank ID: NP_004628.4 7879
  Entrez Gene: RAB7A (a.k.a. CMT2B, PRO2706, RAB7)
  Promoter: L30
  Tag / fusion protein: FLag (N terminal on insert); Apex2 (N terminal on insert)
  Cloning method: Gateway Cloning
  Sequencing primers: 5′ M13pUC-fwd; 3′ T3
Terms and licenses: Academic/Nonprofit Terms; Industry Terms: Not Available to Industry
How to cite: pBS L30 Flag-Apex-Rab7A was a gift from Raphael Gaudin (Addgene plasmid # 135652 ; http://n2t.net/addgene:135652 ; RRID:Addgene_135652)
